>Addgene plasmid #68592 | pMpGWB201 | depositor full sequence | sequence record 121493 | pMpGWB201 sequence 10730 bps
TTTCACGCCCTTTTAAATATCCGATTATTCTAATAAACGCTCTTTTCTCTTAGGTTTACCCGCCAATATA
TCCTGTCAAACACTGATAGTTTAAACTGAAGGCGGGAAACGACAATCTGATCCAAGCTCAAGCTGCTCTA
GCATTCGCCATTCAGGCTGCGCAACTGTTGGGAAGGGCGATCGGTGCGGGCCTCTTCGCTATTACGCCAG
CTGGCGAAAGGGGGATGTGCTGCAAGGCGATTAAGTTGGGTAACGCCAGGGTTTTCCCAGTCACGACGTT
GTAAAACGACGGCCAGTGCCAAGCTTGGGTCTAGAGTTATCAACAAGTTTGTACAAAAAAGCTGAACGAG
AAACGTAAAATGATATAAATATCAATATATTAAATTAGATTTTGCATAAAAAACAGACTACATAATACTG
TAAAACACAACATATCCAGTCACTATGGCGGCCCCTCGAGGGGCCGCATTAGGCACCCCAGGCTTTACAC
TTTATGCTTCCGGCTCGTATAATGTGTGGATTTTGAGTTAGGATCCGGCGAGATTTTCAGGAGCTAAGGA
AGCTAAAATGGAGAAAAAAATCACTGGATATACCACCGTTGATATATCCCAATGGCATCGTAAAGAACAT
TTTGAGGCATTTCAGTCAGTTGCTCAATGTACCTATAACCAGACCGTTCAGCTGGATATTACGGCCTTTT
TAAAGACCGTAAAGAAAAATAAGCACAAGTTTTATCCGGCCTTTATTCACATTCTTGCCCGCCTGATGAA
TGCTCATCCGGAATTCCGTATGGCAATGAAAGACGGTGAGCTGGTGATATGGGATAGTGTTCACCCTTGT
TACACCGTTTTCCATGAGCAAACTGAAACGTTTTCATCGCTCTGGAGTGAATACCACGACGATTTCCGGC
AGTTTCTACACATATATTCGCAAGATGTGGCGTGTTACGGTGAAAACCTGGCCTATTTCCCTAAAGGGTT
TATTGAGAATATGTTTTTCGTCTCAGCCAATCCCTGGGTGAGTTTCACCAGTTTTGATTTAAACGTGGCC
AATATGGACAACTTCTTCGCCCCCGTTTTCACCATGGGCAAATATTATACGCAAGGCGACAAGGTGCTGA
TGCCGCTGGCGATTCAGGTTCATCATGCCGTCTGTGATGGCTTCCATGTCGGCAGAATGCTTAATGAATT
ACAACAGTACTGCGATGAGTGGCAGGGCGGGGCGTAAACGCGTGGATCCGGCTTACTAAAAGCCAGATAA
CAGTATGCGTATTTGCGCGCTGATTTTTGCGGTATAAGAATATATACTGATATGTATACCCGAAGTATGT
CAAAAAGAGGTGTGCTATGAAGCAGCGTATTACAGTGACAGTTGACAGCGACAGCTATCAGTTGCTCAAG
GCATATATGATGTCAATATCTCCGGTCTGGTAAGCACAACCATGCAGAATGAAGCCCGTCGTCTGCGTGC
CGAACGCTGGAAAGCGGAAAATCAGGAAGGGATGGCTGAGGTCGCCCGGTTTATTGAAATGAACGGCTCT
TTTGCTGACGAGAACAGGGACTGGTGAAATGCAGTTTAAGGTTTACACCTATAAAAGAGAGAGCCGTTAT
CGTCTGTTTGTGGATGTACAGAGTGATATTATTGACACGCCCGGGCGACGGATGGTGATCCCCCTGGCCA
GTGCACGTCTGCTGTCAGATAAAGTCTCCCGTGAACTTTACCCGGTGGTGCATATCGGGGATGAAAGCTG
GCGCATGATGACCACCGATATGGCCAGTGTGCCGGTCTCCGTTATCGGGGAAGAAGTGGCTGATCTCAGC
CACCGCGAAAATGACATCAAAAACGCCATTAACCTGATGTTCTGGGGAATATAAATGTCAGGCTCCCTTA
TACACAGCCAGTCTGCAGGTCGACCATAGTGACTGGATATGTTGTGTTTTACAGTATTATGTAGTCTGTT
TTTTATGCAAAATCTAATTTAATATATTGATATTTATATCATTTTACGTTTCTCGTTCAGCTTTCTTGTA
CAAAGTGGTTGATAACAGCGCTTAGAGCTCGAATTTCCCCGATCGTTCAAACATTTGGCAATAAAGTTTC
TTAAGATTGAATCCTGTTGCCGGTCTTGCGATGATTATCATATAATTTCTGTTGAATTACGTTAAGCATG
TAATAATTAACATGTAATGCATGACGTTATTTATGAGATGGGTTTTTATGATTAGAGTCCCGCAATTATA
CATTTAATACGCGATAGAAAACAAAATATAGCGCGCAAACTAGGATAAATTATCGCGCGCGGTGTCATCT
ATGTTACTAGATCGGGAATTGGTTCCGGAACCAATTCGTAATCATGGTCATAGCTGTTTCCTGTGTGAAA
TTGTTATCCGCTCACAATTCCACACAACATACGAGCCGGAAGCATAAAGTGTAAAGCCTGGGGTGCCTAA
TGAGTGAGCTAACTCACATTAGGCTGAATTAGGCGCGCCTATTTCTGAATTCAACACATTGCGGACGTTT
TTAATGTACTGAATTAACGCCGAATTAATTCGGGGGATCTGGATTTTAGTACTGGATTTTGGTTTTAGGA
ATTAGATTTTATTGATAGAAGTATTTTACAAATACAAATACATACTAAGGGTTTCTTATATGCTCAACAC
ATGAGCGAAACCCTATAGGAACCCTAATTCCCTTATCTGGGAACTACTCACACATTATTATGGAGAAACT
CGAGCTTGTCGATCGACTCTAGGCCGGGAAGCCGATCTCGGCTTGAACGAATTGTTAGGTGGCGGTACTT
GGGTCGATATCAAAGTGCATCACTTCTTCCCGTATGCCCAACTTTGTATAGAGAGCCACTGCGGGATCGT
CACCGTAATCTGCTTGCACGTAGATCACATAAGCACCAAGCGCGTTGGCCTCATGCTTGAGGAGATTGAT
GAGCGCGGTGGCAATGCCCTGCCTCCGGTGCTCGCCGGAGACTGCGAGATCATAGATATAGATCTCACTA
CGCGGCTGCTCAAACTTGGGCAGAACGTAAGCCGCGAGAGCGCCAACAACCGCTTCTTGGTCGAAGGCAG
CAAGCGCGATGAATGTCTTACTACGGAGCAAGTTCCCGAGGTAATCGGAGTCCGGCTGATGTTGGGAGTA
GGTGGCTACGTCTCCGAACTCACGACCGAAAAGATCAAGAGCAGCCCGCATGGATTTGACTTGGTCAGGG
CCGAGCCTACATGTGCGAATGATGCCCATACTTGAGCCACCTAACTTTGTTTTAGGGCGACTGCCCTGCT
GCGTAACATCGTTGCTGCTGCGTACCATGGTCGATCGACAGATCTGCGAAAGCTCGAGAGAGATAGATTT
GTAGAGAGAGACTGGTGATTTCAGCGTGTCCTCTCCAAATGAAATGAACTTCCTTATATAGAGGAAGGGT
CTTGCGAAGGATAGTGGGATTGTGCGTCATCCCTTACGTCAGTGGAGATATCACATCAATCCACTTGCTT
TGAAGACGTGGTTGGAACGTCTTCTTTTTCCACGATGCTCCTCGTGGGTGGGGGTCCATCTTTGGGACCA
CTGTCGGCAGAGGCATCTTGAACGATAGCCTTTCCTTTATCGCAATGATGGCATTTGTAGGTGCCACCTT
CCTTTTCTACTGTCCTTTTGATGAAGTGACAGATAGCTGGGCAATGGAATCCGAGGAGGTTTCCCGATAT
TACCCTTTGTTGAAAAGTCTCAATAGCCCTTTGGTCTTCTGAGACTGTATCTTTGATATTCTTGGAGTAG
ACGAGAGTGTCGTGCTCCACCATGTTCACATCAATCCACTTGCTTTGAAGACGTGGTTGGAACGTCTTCT
TTTTCCACGATGCTCCTCGTGGGTGGGGGTCCATCTTTGGGACCACTGTCGGCAGAGGCATCTTGAACGA
TAGCCTTTCCTTTATCGCAATGATGGCATTTGTAGGTGCCACCTTCCTTTTCTACTGTCCTTTTGATGAA
GTGACAGATAGCTGGGCAATGGAATCCGAGGAGGTTTCCCGATATTACCCTTTGTTGAAAAGTCTCAATA
GCCCTTTGGTCTTCTGAGACTGTATCTTTGATATTCTTGGAGTAGACGAGAGTGTCGTGCTCCACCATGT
TGGCAAGCTGCTCTAGCCAATACGCAAACCGAATTCAGAAATAAATTCAGCCTAATTCGGCGTTAATTCA
GTACATTAAAAACGTCCGCAATGTGTTATTAAGTTGTCTAAGCGTCAATTTGTTTACACCACAATATATC
CTGCCACCAGCCAGCCAACAGCTCCCCGACCGGCAGCTCGGCACAAAATCACCACTCGATACAGGCAGCC
CATCAGTCCGGGACGGCGTCAGCGGGAGAGCCGTTGTAAGGCGGCAGACTTTGCTCATGTTACCGATGCT
ATTCGGAAGAACGGCAACTAAGCTGCCGGGTTTGAAACACGGATGATCTCGCGGAGGGTAGCATGTTGAT
TGTAACGATGACAGAGCGTTGCTGCCTGTGATCAATTCGGGCACGAACCCAGTGGACATAAGCCTGTTCG
GTTCGTAAGCTGTAATGCAAGTAGCGTATGCGCTCACGCAACTGGTCCAGAACCTTGACCGAACGCAGCG
GTGGTAACGGCGCAGTGGCGGTTTTCATGGCTTGTTATGACTGTTTTTTTGGGGTACAGTCTATGCCTCG
GGCATCCAAGCAGCAAGCGCGTTACGCCGTGGGTCGATGTTTGATGTTATGGAGCAGCAACGATGTTACG
CAGCAGGGCAGTCGCCCTAAAACAAAGTTAAACATCATGGGGGAAGCGGTGATCGCCGAAGTATCGACTC
AACTATCAGAGGTAGTTGGCGTCATCGAGCGCCATCTCGAACCGACGTTGCTGGCCGTACATTTGTACGG
CTCCGCAGTGGATGGCGGCCTGAAGCCACACAGTGATATTGATTTGCTGGTTACGGTGACCGTAAGGCTT
GATGAAACAACGCGGCGAGCTTTGATCAACGACCTTTTGGAAACTTCGGCTTCCCCTGGAGAGAGCGAGA
TTCTCCGCGCTGTAGAAGTCACCATTGTTGTGCACGACGACATCATTCCGTGGCGTTATCCAGCTAAGCG
CGAACTGCAATTTGGAGAATGGCAGCGCAATGACATTCTTGCAGGTATCTTCGAGCCAGCCACGATCGAC
ATTGATCTGGCTATCTTGCTGACAAAAGCAAGAGAACATAGCGTTGCCTTGGTAGGTCCAGCGGCGGAGG
AACTCTTTGATCCGGTTCCTGAACAGGATCTATTTGAGGCGCTAAATGAAACCTTAACGCTATGGAACTC
GCCGCCCGACTGGGCTGGCGATGAGCGAAATGTAGTGCTTACGTTGTCCCGCATTTGGTACAGCGCAGTA
ACCGGCAAAATCGCGCCGAAGGATGTCGCTGCCGACTGGGCAATGGAGCGCCTGCCGGCCCAGTATCAGC
CCGTCATACTTGAAGCTAGACAGGCTTATCTTGGACAAGAAGAAGATCGCTTGGCCTCGCGCGCAGATCA
GTTGGAAGAATTTGTCCACTACGTGAAAGGCGAGATCACCAAGGTAGTCGGCAAATAATGTCTAGCTAGA
AATTCGTTCAAGCCGACGCCGCTTCGCGGCGCGGCTTAACTCAAGCGTTAGATGCACTAAGCACATAATT
GCTCACAGCCAAACTATCAGGTCAAGTCTGCTTTTATTATTTTTAAGCGTGCATAATAAGCCCTACACAA
ATTGGGAGATATATCATGCATGACCAAAATCCCTTAACGTGAGTTTTCGTTCCACTGAGCGTCAGACCCC
GTAGAAAAGATCAAAGGATCTTCTTGAGATCCTTTTTTTCTGCGCGTAATCTGCTGCTTGCAAACAAAAA
AACCACCGCTACCAGCGGTGGTTTGTTTGCCGGATCAAGAGCTACCAACTCTTTTTCCGAAGGTAACTGG
CTTCAGCAGAGCGCAGATACCAAATACTGTCCTTCTAGTGTAGCCGTAGTTAGGCCACCACTTCAAGAAC
TCTGTAGCACCGCCTACATACCTCGCTCTGCTAATCCTGTTACCAGTGGCTGCTGCCAGTGGCGATAAGT
CGTGTCTTACCGGGTTGGACTCAAGACGATAGTTACCGGATAAGGCGCAGCGGTCGGGCTGAACGGGGGG
TTCGTGCACACAGCCCAGCTTGGAGCGAACGACCTACACCGAACTGAGATACCTACAGCGTGAGCTATGA
GAAAGCGCCACGCTTCCCGAAGGGAGAAAGGCGGACAGGTATCCGGTAAGCGGCAGGGTCGGAACAGGAG
AGCGCACGAGGGAGCTTCCAGGGGGAAACGCCTGGTATCTTTATAGTCCTGTCGGGTTTCGCCACCTCTG
ACTTGAGCGTCGATTTTTGTGATGCTCGTCAGGGGGGCGGAGCCTATGGAAAAACGCCAGCAACGCGGCC
TTTTTACGGTTCCTGGCCTTTTGCTGGCCTTTTGCTCACATGTTCTTTCCTGCGTTATCCCCTGATTCTG
TGGATAACCGTATTACCGCCTTTGAGTGAGCTGATACCGCTCGCCGCAGCCGAACGACCGAGCGCAGCGA
GTCAGTGAGCGAGGAAGCGGAAGAGCGCCTGATGCGGTATTTTCTCCTTACGCATCTGTGCGGTATTTCA
CACCGCATATGGTGCACTCTCAGTACAATCTGCTCTGATGCCGCATAGTTAAGCCAGTATACACTCCGCT
ATCGCTACGTGACTGGGTCATGGCTGCGCCCCGACACCCGCCAACACCCGCTGACGCGCCCTGACGGGCT
TGTCTGCTCCCGGCATCCGCTTACAGACAAGCTGTGACCGTCTCCGGGAGCTGCATGTGTCAGAGGTTTT
CACCGTCATCACCGAAACGCGCGAGGCAGGGTGCCTTGATGTGGGCGCCGGCGGTCGAGTGGCGACGGCG
CGGCTTGTCCGCGCCCTGGTAGATTGCCTGGCCGTAGGCCAGCCATTTTTGAGCGGCCAGCGGCCGCGAT
AGGCCGACGCGAAGCGGCGGGGCGTAGGGAGCGCAGCGACCGAAGGGTAGGCGCTTTTTGCAGCTCTTCG
GCTGTGCGCTGGCCAGACAGTTATGCACAGGCCAGGCGGGTTTTAAGAGTTTTAATAAGTTTTAAAGAGT
TTTAGGCGGAAAAATCGCCTTTTTTCTCTTTTATATCAGTCACTTACATGTGTGACCGGTTCCCAATGTA
CGGCTTTGGGTTCCCAATGTACGGGTTCCGGTTCCCAATGTACGGCTTTGGGTTCCCAATGTACGTGCTA
TCCACAGGAAAGAGACCTTTTCGACCTTTTTCCCCTGCTAGGGCAATTTGCCCTAGCATCTGCTCCGTAC
ATTAGGAACCGGCGGATGCTTCGCCCTCGATCAGGTTGCGGTAGCGCATGACTAGGATCGGGCCAGCCTG
CCCCGCCTCCTCCTTCAAATCGTACTCCGGCAGGTCATTTGACCCGATCAGCTTGCGCACGGTGAAACAG
AACTTCTTGAACTCTCCGGCGCTGCCACTGCGTTCGTAGATCGTCTTGAACAACCATCTGGCTTCTGCCT
TGCCTGCGGCGCGGCGTGCCAGGCGGTAGAGAAAACGGCCGATGCCGGGATCGATCAAAAAGTAATCGGG
GTGAACCGTCAGCACGTCCGGGTTCTTGCCTTCTGTGATCTCGCGGTACATCCAATCAGCTAGCTCGATC
TCGATGTACTCCGGCCGCCCGGTTTCGCTCTTTACGATCTTGTAGCGGCTAATCAAGGCTTCACCCTCGG
ATACCGTCACCAGGCGGCCGTTCTTGGCCTTCTTCGTACGCTGCATGGCAACGTGCGTGGTGTTTAACCG
AATGCAGGTTTCTACCAGGTCGTCTTTCTGCTTTCCGCCATCGGCTCGCCGGCAGAACTTGAGTACGTCC
GCAACGTGTGGACGGAACACGCGGCCGGGCTTGTCTCCCTTCCCTTCCCGGTATCGGTTCATGGATTCGG
TTAGATGGGAAACCGCCATCAGTACCAGGTCGTAATCCCACACACTGGCCATGCCGGCCGGCCCTGCGGA
AACCTCTACGTGCCCGTCTGGAAGCTCGTAGCGGATCACCTCGCCAGCTCGTCGGTCACGCTTCGACAGA
CGGAAAACGGCCACGTCCATGATGCTGCGACTATCGCGGGTGCCCACGTCATAGAGCATCGGAACGAAAA
AATCTGGTTGCTCGTCGCCCTTGGGCGGCTTCCTAATCGACGGCGCACCGGCTGCCGGCGGTTGCCGGGA
TTCTTTGCGGATTCGATCAGCGGCCGCTTGCCACGATTCACCGGGGCGTGCTTCTGCCTCGATGCGTTGC
CGCTGGGCGGCCTGCGCGGCCTTCAACTTCTCCACCAGGTCATCACCCAGCGCCGCGCCGATTTGTACCG
GGCCGGATGGTTTGCGACCGCTCACGCCGATTCCTCGGGCTTGGGGGTTCCAGTGCCATTGCAGGGCCGG
CAGACAACCCAGCCGCTTACGCCTGGCCAACCGCCCGTTCCTCCACACATGGGGCATTCCACGGCGTCGG
TGCCTGGTTGTTCTTGATTTTCCATGCCGCCTCCTTTAGCCGCTAAAATTCATCTACTCATTTATTCATT
TGCTCATTTACTCTGGTAGCTGCGCGATGTATTCAGATAGCAGCTCGGTAATGGTCTTGCCTTGGCGTAC
CGCGTACATCTTCAGCTTGGTGTGATCCTCCGCCGGCAACTGAAAGTTGACCCGCTTCATGGCTGGCGTG
TCTGCCAGGCTGGCCAACGTTGCAGCCTTGCTGCTGCGTGCGCTCGGACGGCCGGCACTTAGCGTGTTTG
TGCTTTTGCTCATTTTCTCTTTACCTCATTAACTCAAATGAGTTTTGATTTAATTTCAGCGGCCAGCGCC
TGGACCTCGCGGGCAGCGTCGCCCTCGGGTTCTGATTCAAGAACGGTTGTGCCGGCGGCGGCAGTGCCTG
GGTAGCTCACGCGCTGCGTGATACGGGACTCAAGAATGGGCAGCTCGTACCCGGCCAGCGCCTCGGCAAC
CTCACCGCCGATGCGCGTGCCTTTGATCGCCCGCGACACGACAAAGGCCGCTTGTAGCCTTCCATCCGTG
ACCTCAATGCGCTGCTTAACCAGCTCCACCAGGTCGGCGGTGGCCCATATGTCGTAAGGGCTTGGCTGCA
CCGGAATCAGCACGAAGTCGGCTGCCTTGATCGCGGACACAGCCAAGTCCGCCGCCTGGGGCGCTCCGTC
GATCACTACGAAGTCGCGCCGGCCGATGGCCTTCACGTCGCGGTCAATCGTCGGGCGGTCGATGCCGACA
ACGGTTAGCGGTTGATCTTCCCGCACGGCCGCCCAATCGCGGGCACTGCCCTGGGGATCGGAATCGACTA
ACAGAACATCGGCCCCGGCGAGTTGCAGGGCGCGGGCTAGATGGGTTGCGATGGTCGTCTTGCCTGACCC
GCCTTTCTGGTTAAGTACAGCGATAACCTTCATGCGTTCCCCTTGCGTATTTGTTTATTTACTCATCGCA
TCATATACGCAGCGACCGCATGACGCAAGCTGTTTTACTCAAATACACATCACCTTTTTAGACGGCGGCG
CTCGGTTTCTTCAGCGGCCAAGCTGGCCGGCCAGGCCGCCAGCTTGGCATCAGACAAACCGGCCAGGATT
TCATGCAGCCGCACGGTTGAGACGTGCGCGGGCGGCTCGAACACGTACCCGGCCGCGATCATCTCCGCCT
CGATCTCTTCGGTAATGAAAAACGGTTCGTCCTGGCCGTCCTGGTGCGGTTTCATGCTTGTTCCTCTTGG
CGTTCATTCTCGGCGGCCGCCAGGGCGTCGGCCTCGGTCAATGCGTCCTCACGGAAGGCACCGCGCCGCC
TGGCCTCGGTGGGCGTCACTTCCTCGCTGCGCTCAAGTGCGCGGTACAGGGTCGAGCGATGCACGCCAAG
CAGTGCAGCCGCCTCTTTCACGGTGCGGCCTTCCTGGTCGATCAGCTCGCGGGCGTGCGCGATCTGTGCC
GGGGTGAGGGTAGGGCGGGGGCCAAACTTCACGCCTCGGGCCTTGGCGGCCTCGCGCCCGCTCCGGGTGC
GGTCGATGATTAGGGAACGCTCGAACTCGGCAATGCCGGCGAACACGGTCAACACCATGCGGCCGGCCGG
CGTGGTGGTGTCGGCCCACGGCTCTGCCAGGCTACGCAGGCCCGCGCCGGCCTCCTGGATGCGCTCGGCA
ATGTCCAGTAGGTCGCGGGTGCTGCGGGCCAGGCGGTCTAGCCTGGTCACTGTCACAACGTCGCCAGGGC
GTAGGTGGTCAAGCATCCTGGCCAGCTCCGGGCGGTCGCGCCTGGTGCCGGTGATCTTCTCGGAAAACAG
CTTGGTGCAGCCGGCCGCGTGCAGTTCGGCCCGTTGGTTGGTCAAGTCCTGGTCGTCGGTGCTGACGCGG
GCATAGCCCAGCAGGCCAGCGGCGGCGCTCTTGTTCATGGCGTAATGTCTCCGGTTCTAGTCGCAAGTAT
TCTACTTTATGCGACTAAAACACGCGACAAGAAAACGCCAGGAAAAGGGCAGGGCGGCAGCCTGTCGCGT
AACTTAGGACTTGTGCGACATGTCGTTTTCAGAAGACGGCTGCACTGAACGTCAGAAGCCGACTGCACTA
TAGCAGCGGAGGGGTTGGATCAAAGTACTTTGATCCCGAGGGGAACCCTGTGGTTGGCATGCACATACAA
ATGGACGAACGGATAAACCT
Features (pLannotate 1.2.2; 27 found; start..end, strand, type, name):
     54..78      -  misc_feature   RB T-DNA repeat: right border repeat from nopaline C58 T-DNA
    144..298     -  CDS            lacZα (fragment): LacZα fragment of β-galactosidase; lacZ fragment
    323..447     +  protein_bind   attR1: mutant version of attR; recombination site for the Gateway® LR reaction LR Clonase™
    484..514     +  promoter       lac UV5 promoter: E. coli lac promoter with an "up" mutation
    539..567     +  promoter       cat promoter (fragment): promoter of the E. coli cat gene encoding chloramphenicol acetyltransferase
    568..1227    +  CDS            CmR: chloramphenicol acetyltransferase; cat; confers resistance to chloramphenicol
   1406..1564    +  CDS            ccdA (fragment): CCDA_ECO57 - Also known as H, letA. Experimental evidence at protein level: Swiss-Prot protein existence level 1. Antitoxin component of a type II toxin-antitoxin (TA) system which inhibits the post-segregational killing (PSK) of plasmid-free cells, also referred to as a plasmid addiction system. Binds to and blocks the activity of CcdB; will also remove bound CcdB protein from the CcdB-GyrA complex by forming a CcdA-CcdB complex, a process termed rejuvenation. Functions as a transcriptional corepressor for the ccdAB operon, repression also requires CcdB (By similarity). From Escherichia coli
   1569..1871    +  CDS            ccdB: CCDB_ECOLI - Also known as G, letB, letD. Experimental evidence at protein level: Swiss-Prot protein existence level 1. Toxic component of a type II toxin-antitoxin (TA) system, functioning in plasmid maintainence. Responsible for the post- segregational killing (PSK) of plasmid-free cells, also referred to as a plasmid addiction system. Half-life of over 2 hours. Cell killing by CcdB is accompanied by filamentation, defects in chromosome and plasmid segregation, defects in cell division, formation of anucleate cells, decreased DNA synthesis and plasmid loss. Interferes with the activity of DN
   1915..2039    -  protein_bind   attR2: mutant version of attR; recombination site for the Gateway® LR reaction LR Clonase™
   2071..2323    +  terminator     NOS terminator: nopaline synthase terminator and poly(A) signal
   2379..2401    -  protein_bind   lac operator (fragment): The lac repressor binds to the lac operator to inhibit transcription in E. coli. This inhibition can be relieved by adding lactose or isopropyl-β-D-thiogalactopyranoside (IPTG). lac repressor encoded by lacI
   2405..2435    -  promoter       lac promoter: promoter for the E. coli lac operon
   2450..2471    -  protein_bind   CAP binding site: CAP binding activates transcription in the presence of cAMP. E. coli catabolite activator protein
   2556..2728    -  polyA_signal   CaMV poly(A) signal: cauliflower mosaic virus polyadenylation signal
   2785..3314    -  CDS            GmR (fragment): gentamycin acetyltransferase; aacC1; confers resistance to gentamycin
   3381..4057    -  promoter       CaMV 35S promoter (enhanced): cauliflower mosaic virus 35S promoter with a duplicated enhancer region
   4252..4276    -  misc_feature   LB T-DNA repeat: left border repeat from nopaline C58 T-DNA
   4535..4558    +  promoter       Pc promoter (fragment): intI1 (promoter lies within the coding sequence); class 1 integron promoter
   4734..4790    +  CDS            GmR (fragment): gentamycin acetyltransferase; aacC1; confers resistance to gentamycin
   4801..5588    +  CDS            SmR (fragment): aminoglycoside adenylyltransferase (Murphy, 1985); aadA; confers resistance to spectinomycin and streptomycin
   5834..6422    +  rep_origin     ori: high-copy-number ColE1/pMB1/pBR322/pUC origin of replication
   6608..6748    -  misc_feature   bom: basis of mobility region from pBR322
   6850..6889    -  CDS            rop (fragment): Rop protein, which maintains plasmids at low copy number; rop
   7092..7286    -  rep_origin     pVS1 oriV: origin of replication for the Pseudomonas plasmid pVS1 (Heeb et al., 2000)
   7352..8425    -  CDS            pVS1 RepA: replication protein from the Pseudomonas plasmid pVS1 (Heeb et al., 2000)
   8854..9483    -  CDS            pVS1 StaA: stability protein from the Pseudomonas plasmid pVS1 (Heeb et al., 2000)
  10043..10444   -  CDS            Y4CG_SINFN (fragment): Protein inferred from homology: Swiss-Prot protein existence level 3. From Sinorhizobium fredii (strain NBRC 101917 / NGR234).
