[The description below was written by a language model from this plasmid's Addgene catalogue record and pLannotate feature annotations shown in this document.]
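Description:
pMpGWB201 is an empty Gateway destination binary vector for Agrobacterium-mediated plant transformation, designed mainly for the liverwort Marchantia polymorpha but also usable in other plants. It was made by placing a Gateway cassette into the multiple cloning site of the pMpGWB200 backbone, and the deposited sequence is about 10.7 kb. Outside the T-DNA, the backbone carries a ColE1/pBR322-type origin with the bom mobilisation region for high-copy propagation in E. coli. It also carries the pVS1 oriV, RepA and StaA functions for replication and stable maintenance in Agrobacterium. An aadA gene provides bacterial selection on spectinomycin. Because the cassette encodes the gyrase toxin CcdB, the unrecombined vector is kept in a ccdB-tolerant strain (DB3.1), with chloramphenicol as a second selection.

Between the nopaline-type right and left T-DNA borders lie two units. The first is the Gateway cassette, consisting of attR1, a chloramphenicol acetyltransferase gene, ccdB and attR2, followed by a NOS terminator. It sits within remnants of the lacZα/lac promoter cloning region. An LR reaction with an entry clone replaces the CmR–ccdB segment with the sequence of interest, and ccdB counter-selects non-recombinant plasmids. The feature table shows no plant promoter upstream of attR1 and no tag or reporter flanking the cassette. Expression would therefore appear to depend on regulatory sequences supplied with the insert, which suits genomic fragments or promoter-containing constructs, although the record does not state this explicitly. The second unit is the plant selection marker: a gentamicin acetyltransferase gene driven by an enhanced, duplicated-enhancer CaMV 35S promoter and ended by the CaMV polyadenylation signal. It lets transformants be selected on gentamicin, one of four markers offered in this vector series.
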