Addgene plasmid #68592: pMpGWB201
Purpose: (Empty Backbone) Gateway binary vector designed for transgenic research with Marchantia polymorpha as well as other plants
Depositing lab: Takayuki Kohchi. Depositing organization: Kyoto University, Graduate School of Biostudies. Publication: Development of Gateway Binary Vector Series with Four Different Selection Markers for the Liverwort Marchantia polymorpha. Ishizaki K, Nishihama R, Ueda M, Inoue K, Ishida S, Nishimura Y, Shikanai T, Kohchi T. PLoS One. 2015 Sep 25;10(9):e0138876. doi: 10.1371/journal.pone.0138876. eCollection 2015. PONE-D-15-25288 PubMed 26406247.
Backbone
  Vector backbone: pMpGWB200
  Backbone manufacturer: Kohchi Lab., Kyoto University
  Backbone size (bp): 9021
  Modifications to backbone: Gateway cassette is cloned in the MCS.
  Vector type: Plant Expression
  Selectable markers: Gentamicin
Growth in bacteria
  Bacterial resistance: Chloramphenicol and Spectinomycin, 25 & 50 μg/mL
  Growth temperature: 37°C
  Growth strain: DB3.1
  Copy number: High Copy
Gene/Insert
  Cloning method: Gateway Cloning
Resource information
  A portion of this plasmid was derived from a plasmid made by: The Gateway cassette was provided by Tsuyoshi Nakagawa at Shimane University, Japan.
Terms and licenses: Academic/Nonprofit Terms; Industry Terms: Not Available to Industry
How to cite: pMpGWB201 was a gift from Takayuki Kohchi (Addgene plasmid # 68592 ; http://n2t.net/addgene:68592 ; RRID:Addgene_68592)
