>Addgene plasmid #68592 | pMpGWB201 | addgene partial sequence | sequence record 128071 | ccdB-Fwd 5'-GCATGATGACCACCGATATG-3'
GGGGAATATAAATGTCAGGCTCCCTTATACACAGCCAGTCTGCAGGTCGACCATAGTGACTGGATATGTT
GTGTTTTACAGTATTATGTAGTCTGTTTTTTATGCAAAATCTAATTTAATATATTGATATTTATATCATT
TTACGTTTCTCGTTCAGCTTTCTTGTACAAAGTGGTTGATAACAGCGCTTAGAGCTCGAATTTCCCCGAT
CGNTCAAACATTTGGCAATAAAGTTTCTTAAGATTGAATCCTGTTGCCGGTCTTGCGATGATTATCATAT
AATTTCTGTTGAATTACNTTAAGCATGTAATAATTAACATGTAATGCATGACGTTATTTATGAGATGGGT
TTTTATGATTAGAGTCCCGCAATTAT
