>Addgene plasmid #68592 | pMpGWB201 | addgene partial sequence | sequence record 128072 | CAT-R 5'-GCAACTGACTGAAATGCCTC-3'
ATCCTAACTCAAAATCCACACATTATACGAGCCGGAAGCATAAAGTGTAAAGCCTGGGGTGCCTAATGCG
GCCCCTCGAGGGGCCGCCATAGTGACTGGATATGTTGTGTTTTACAGTATTATGTAGTCTGTTTTTTATG
CAAAATCTAATTTAATATATTGATATTTATATCATTTTACGTTTCTCGTTCAGCTTTTTTGTACAAACTT
GTTGATAACTCTAGACCCAAGCTTGGCACTGGCCGTCGTTTTACAACG
